>Addgene plasmid #185147 | CAHS1_PARRC_Boothby pSecTag2(pm) (pBS0258) | addgene full sequence | sequence record 366641 | Addgene NGS Result
ACTCTTCCTTTTTCAATATTATTGAAGCATTTATCAGGGTTATTGTCTCATGAGCGGATACATATTTGAA
TGTATTTAGAAAAATAAACAAATAGGGGTTCCGCGCACATTTCCCCGAAAAGTGCCACCTGACGTCGACG
GATCGGGAGATCTCCCGATCCCCTATGGTGCACTCTCAGTACAATCTGCTCTGATGCCGCATAGTTAAGC
CAGTATCTGCTCCCTGCTTGTGTGTTGGAGGTCGCTGAGTAGTGCGCGAGCAAAATTTAAGCTACAACAA
GGCAAGGCTTGACCGACAATTGCATGAAGAATCTGCTTAGGGTTAGGCGTTTTGCGCTGCTTCGCGATGT
ACGGGCCAGATATACGCGTTGACATTGATTATTGACTAGTTATTAATAGTAATCAATTACGGGGTCATTA
GTTCATAGCCCATATATGGAGTTCCGCGTTACATAACTTACGGTAAATGGCCCGCCTGGCTGACCGCCCA
ACGACCCCCGCCCATTGACGTCAATAATGACGTATGTTCCCATAGTAACGCCAATAGGGACTTTCCATTG
ACGTCAATGGGTGGAGTATTTACGGTAAACTGCCCACTTGGCAGTACATCAAGTGTATCATATGCCAAGT
ACGCCCCCTATTGACGTCAATGACGGTAAATGGCCCGCCTGGCATTATGCCCAGTACATGACCTTATGGG
ACTTTCCTACTTGGCAGTACATCTACGTATTAGTCATCGCTATTACCATGGTGATGCGGTTTTGGCAGTA
CATCAATGGGCGTGGATAGCGGTTTGACTCACGGGGATTTCCAAGTCTCCACCCCATTGACGTCAATGGG
AGTTTGTTTTGGCACCAAAATCAACGGGACTTTCCAAAATGTCGTAACAACTCCGCCCCATTGACGCAAA
TGGGCGGTAGGCGTGTACGGTGGGAGGTCTATATAAGCAGAGCTCTCTGGCTAACTAGAGAACCCACTGC
TTACTGGCTTATCGAAATTAATACGACTCACTATAGGGAGACCCGAATTCGCCGCCACCATGGATTACAA
GGATGATGATGATAAGATGATGTCAGCGGAAGCTATGAACATGAACATGAACCAGGATGCAGTTTTTATT
CCTCCTCCGGAAGGCGAACAGTATGAACGCAAAGAGAAACAAGAGATTCAACAGACGTCGTACCTGCAGA
GCCAGGTAAAGGTTCCGCTGGTCAACCTGCCCGCACCTTTCTTCTCAACCTCCTTCTCCGCGCAGGAGAT
CCTTGGGGAAGGTTTCCAGGCTAGTATTTCTCGGATTTCCGCCGTTAGTGAAGAACTGTCCTCTATCGAA
ATTCCGGAGCTGGCGGAAGAGGCCCGTCGTGACTTTGCGGCCAAAACGCGCGAACAGGAGATGCTGTCTG
CTAACTATCAAAAAGAAGTTGAGCGCAAAACTGAAGCCTATCGGAAGCAGCAAGAAGTGGAGGCAGACAA
AATTCGGAAAGAGCTGGAAAAGCAGCATCTGCGTGACGTGGAGTTCCGCAAAGATATTGTAGAGATGGCA
ATCGAAAACCAGAAAAAAATGATTGATGTCGAAAGCCGTTATGCAAAAAAAGATATGGACCGCGAACGTG
TGAAAGTCCGTATGATGCTCGAGCAGCAAAAATTTCATAGCGACATCCAGGTAAATCTCGATTCTAGCGC
TGCAGGGACCGAAACTGGAGGCCAAGTTGTTTCAGAATCTCAGAAATTTACCGAACGTAATCGTCAGATT
AAACAGTGAGGGTGTTTGTGGTTTTGTTGTGTGGTATTGTGATCAGCACGTGTTGACAATTAATCATCGG
CATAGTATATCGGCATAGTATAATACGACAAGGTGAGGAACTAAACCATGGCCAAGTTGACCAGTGCCGT
TCCGGTGCTCACCGCGCGCGACGTCGCCGGAGCGGTCGAGTTCTGGACCGACCGGCTCGGGTTCTCCCGG
GACTTCGTGGAGGACGACTTCGCCGGTGTGGTCCGGGACGACGTGACCCTGTTCATCAGCGCGGTCCAGG
ACCAGGTGGTGCCGGACAACACCCTGGCCTGGGTGTGGGTGCGCGGCCTGGACGAGCTGTACGCCGAGTG
GTCGGAGGTCGTGTCCACGAACTTCCGGGACGCCTCCGGGCCGGCCATGACCGAGATCGGCGAGCAGCCG
TGGGGGCGGGAGTTCGCCCTGCGCGACCCGGCCGGCAACTGCGTGCACTTCGTGGCCGAGGAGCAGGACT
GACACGTGCTACGAGATTTCGATTCCACCGCCGCCTTCTATGAAAGGTTGGGCTTCGGAATCGTTTTCCG
GGACGCCGGCTGGATGATCCTCCAGCGCGGGGATCTCATGCTGGAGTTCTTCGCCCACCCCAACTTGTTT
ATTGCAGCTTATAATGGTTACAAATAAAGCAATAGCATCACAAATTTCACAAATAAAGCATTTTTTTCAC
TGCATTCTAGTTGTGGTTTGTCCAAACTCATCAATGTATCTTATCATGTCTGTATACCGTCGACCTCTAG
CTAGAGCTTGGCGTAATCATGGTCATAGCTGTTTCCTGTGTGAAATTGTTATCCGCTCACAATTCCACAC
AACATACGAGCCGGAAGCATAAAGTGTAAAGCCTGGGGTGCCTAATGAGTGAGCTAACTTACATTAATTG
CGTTGCGCTCACTGCCCGCTTTCCAGTCGGGAAACCTGTCGTGCCAGCTGCATTAATGAATCGGCCAACG
CGCGGGGAGAGGCGGTTTGCGTATTGGGCGCTCTTCCGCTTCCTCGCTCACTGACTCGCTGCGCTCGGTC
GTTCGGCTGCGGCGAGCGGTATCAGCTCACTCAAAGGCGGTAATACGGTTATCCACAGAATCAGGGGATA
ACGCAGGAAAGAACATGTGAGCAAAAGGCCAGCAAAAGGCCAGGAACCGTAAAAAGGCCGCGTTGCTGGC
GTTTTTCCATAGGCTCCGCCCCCCTGACGAGCATCACAAAAATCGACGCTCAAGTCAGAGGTGGCGAAAC
CCGACAGGACTATAAAGATACCAGGCGTTTCCCCCTGGAAGCTCCCTCGTGCGCTCTCCTGTTCCGACCC
TGCCGCTTACCGGATACCTGTCCGCCTTTCTCCCTTCGGGAAGCGTGGCGCTTTCTCATAGCTCACGCTG
TAGGTATCTCAGTTCGGTGTAGGTCGTTCGCTCCAAGCTGGGCTGTGTGCACGAACCCCCCGTTCAGCCC
GACCGCTGCGCCTTATCCGGTAACTATCGTCTTGAGTCCAACCCGGTAAGACACGACTTATCGCCACTGG
CAGCAGCCACTGGTAACAGGATTAGCAGAGCGAGGTATGTAGGCGGTGCTACAGAGTTCTTGAAGTGGTG
GCCTAACTACGGCTACACTAGAAGAACAGTATTTGGTATCTGCGCTCTGCTGAAGCCAGTTACCTTCGGA
AAAAGAGTTGGTAGCTCTTGATCCGGCAAACAAACCACCGCTGGTAGCGGTGGTTTTTTTGTTTGCAAGC
AGCAGATTACGCGCAGAAAAAAAGGATCTCAAGAAGATCCTTTGATCTTTTCTACGGGGTCTGACGCTCA
GTGGAACGAAAACTCACGTTAAGGGATTTTGGTCATGAGATTATCAAAAAGGATCTTCACCTAGATCCTT
TTAAATTAAAAATGAAGTTTTAAATCAATCTAAAGTATATATGAGTAAACTTGGTCTGACAGTTACCAAT
GCTTAATCAGTGAGGCACCTATCTCAGCGATCTGTCTATTTCGTTCATCCATAGTTGCCTGACTCCCCGT
CGTGTAGATAACTACGATACGGGAGGGCTTACCATCTGGCCCCAGTGCTGCAATGATACCGCGAGACCCA
CGCTCACCGGCTCCAGATTTATCAGCAATAAACCAGCCAGCCGGAAGGGCCGAGCGCAGAAGTGGTCCTG
CAACTTTATCCGCCTCCATCCAGTCTATTAATTGTTGCCGGGAAGCTAGAGTAAGTAGTTCGCCAGTTAA
TAGTTTGCGCAACGTTGTTGCCATTGCTACAGGCATCGTGGTGTCACGCTCGTCGTTTGGTATGGCTTCA
TTCAGCTCCGGTTCCCAACGATCAAGGCGAGTTACATGATCCCCCATGTTGTGCAAAAAAGCGGTTAGCT
CCTTCGGTCCTCCGATCGTTGTCAGAAGTAAGTTGGCCGCAGTGTTATCACTCATGGTTATGGCAGCACT
GCATAATTCTCTTACTGTCATGCCATCCGTAAGATGCTTTTCTGTGACTGGTGAGTACTCAACCAAGTCA
TTCTGAGAATAGTGTATGCGGCGACCGAGTTGCTCTTGCCCGGCGTCAATACGGGATAATACCGCGCCAC
ATAGCAGAACTTTAAAAGTGCTCATCATTGGAAAACGTTCTTCGGGGCGAAAACTCTCAAGGATCTTACC
GCTGTTGAGATCCAGTTCGATGTAACCCACTCGTGCACCCAACTGATCTTCAGCATCTTTTACTTTCACC
AGCGTTTCTGGGTGAGCAAAAACAGGAAGGCAAAATGCCGCAAAAAAGGGAATAAGGGCGACACGGAAAT
GTTGAATACTCAT
Features (pLannotate 1.2.2; 18 found; start..end, strand, type, name):
      1..105     -  promoter       AmpR promoter: bla
    164..216     -  misc_feature   bom (fragment): basis of mobility region from pBR322
    371..750     +  enhancer       CMV enhancer: human cytomegalovirus immediate early enhancer
    751..954     +  promoter       CMV promoter: human cytomegalovirus (CMV) immediate early promoter
    950..983     +  LTR            5' LTR (truncated) (fragment): truncated 5' long terminal repeat (LTR) from HIV-1
    999..1017    +  promoter       T7 promoter: promoter for bacteriophage T7 RNA polymerase
   1042..1066    +  CDS            2xFLAG (fragment): two tandem FLAG® epitope tags
   1070..1756    +  CDS            CAHS 107838: CAHS1_PARRC - Protein inferred from homology: Swiss-Prot protein existence level 3. Cytosolic heat soluble protein acting as a molecular shield in water-deficient condition (PubMed:28306513). Tardigrade-specific intrinsically disordered proteins (TDPs) are essential for desiccation tolerance by forming non-crystalline amorphous solids upon desiccation, and this vitrified state mirrors their protective capabilities (PubMed:28306513). From Paramacrobiotus richtersi (Water bear) (Macrobiotus richtersi).
   1802..1849    +  promoter       EM7 promoter: synthetic bacterial promoter&nbsp
   1868..2242    +  CDS            BleoR: antibiotic-binding protein; Sh ble from Streptoalloteichus hindustanus; confers resistance to bleomycin, phleomycin, and Zeocin™
   2252..2377    +  CDS            ble (fragment): BLE_KLEPN - Experimental evidence at protein level: Swiss-Prot protein existence level 1. Binding protein with a strong affinity to the bleomycin family of antibiotics. Binds to CL990; an antimitotic-antibiotic compound. From Klebsiella pneumoniae.
   2372..2493    +  polyA_signal   SV40 poly(A) signal: SV40 polyadenylation signal
   2566..2582    -  protein_bind   lac operator: The lac repressor binds to the lac operator to inhibit transcription in E. coli. This inhibition can be relieved by adding lactose or isopropyl-β-D-thiogalactopyranoside (IPTG). lac repressor encoded by lacI
   2590..2620    -  promoter       lac promoter: promoter for the E. coli lac operon
   2635..2656    -  protein_bind   CAP binding site: CAP binding activates transcription in the presence of cAMP. E. coli catabolite activator protein
   2669..2761    -  CDS            lacI (fragment): lac repressor; lacI; The lac repressor binds to the lac operator to inhibit transcription in E. coli. This inhibition can be relieved by adding lactose or isopropyl-β-D-thiogalactopyranoside (IPTG).
   2944..3532    -  rep_origin     ori: high-copy-number ColE1/pMB1/pBR322/pUC origin of replication
   3703..4563    -  CDS            AmpR: β-lactamase; bla; confers resistance to ampicillin, carbenicillin, and related antibiotics
