[The description below was written by a language model from this plasmid's Addgene catalogue record and pLannotate feature annotations shown in this document.]
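Description:
CAHS1_PARRC_Boothby pSecTag2(pm) (pBS0258) is a 4,563-nt mammalian expression plasmid that carries CAHS1_PARRC, a cytosolic abundant heat soluble protein from the tardigrade Paramacrobiotus richtersi. The catalogue lists the backbone as YK 02, and the name indicates a modified pSecTag2-type vector. It is propagated in E. coli as a high-copy plasmid through a ColE1/pUC-type origin and is selected with ampicillin via the β-lactamase gene and its own promoter. Short annotated remnants (a bom fragment, lac promoter/operator, CAP site and a lacI fragment) are backbone carry-over with no stated role.

Expression is driven by the human cytomegalovirus immediate-early enhancer and promoter. A T7 promoter downstream could allow in vitro transcription. The open reading frame begins with a sequence annotated as a partial 2xFLAG match, suggesting an N-terminal FLAG-type epitope, followed directly by the CAHS coding sequence. The annotated gene match spans about 690 nt, within the 750 bp insert size recorded. No secretion leader is annotated, and the record does not state whether one is present. Downstream lie a bacterial EM7 promoter and the Sh ble (BleoR) gene for Zeocin/bleomycin resistance, then an SV40 polyadenylation signal. No separate mammalian promoter for BleoR and no dedicated poly(A) signal for the insert are annotated, so the SV40 signal may be the only terminator for the CMV transcript.

CAHS proteins are intrinsically disordered, tardigrade-specific proteins linked to desiccation tolerance. This construct was made for a screen of extremotolerance-associated proteins for their effect on apoptosis in human cells. The depositor notes it was among the worst performers, inducing apoptosis rather than attenuating it, and unmodified pSecTag2 B served as the negative control.
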