Addgene plasmid #185147: CAHS1_PARRC_Boothby pSecTag2(pm) (pBS0258)
Purpose: For the mammalian expression of the tardigrade protein CAHS1_PARRC. This is one of the bottom performing targets in our apoptosis assay (it induced apoptosis).
Depositing lab: Pamela Silver. Depositing organization: Harvard Medical School. Publication: Natural and Designed Proteins Inspired by Extremotolerant Organisms Can Form Condensates and Attenuate Apoptosis in Human Cells. Veling MT, Nguyen DT, Thadani NN, Oster ME, Rollins NJ, Brock KP, Bethel NP, Lim S, Baker D, Way JC, Marks DS, Chang RL, Silver PA. ACS Synth Biol. 2022 Mar 18;11(3):1292-1302. doi: 10.1021/acssynbio.1c00572. Epub 2022 Feb 18. PubMed 35176859.
Backbone
  Vector backbone: YK 02
  Vector type: Mammalian Expression
Growth in bacteria
  Bacterial resistance: Ampicillin, 100 μg/mL
  Growth temperature: 37°C
  Growth strain: DH5alpha
  Copy number: High Copy
Gene/Insert
  Gene/Insert name: CAHS1_PARRC
  Species: P. richtersi
  Insert size (bp): 750
  Cloning method: Gibson Cloning
Terms and licenses: Academic/Nonprofit Terms; Industry Terms: Not Available to Industry
Depositor comments: This is one of the bottom performing targets in our apoptosis assay (it induced apoptosis). See supplemental table 2 in our paper to see its performance in our assay. The negative control for this assay is pSecTag2 B which can be obtained from Thermo here https://www.thermofisher.com/order/catalog/product/V90020
How to cite: CAHS1_PARRC_Boothby pSecTag2(pm) (pBS0258) was a gift from Pamela Silver (Addgene plasmid # 185147 ; http://n2t.net/addgene:185147 ; RRID:Addgene_185147)
